Addgene plasmid #107951: p1eng3VT-lacI
Purpose: Ratiometric reporter [PT7(-3G)-RBST7g10, high copy number]
Depositing lab: Jim Haseloff. Depositing organization: University of Cambridge. Publication: Programmed hierarchical patterning of bacterial populations. Boehm CR, Grant PK, Haseloff J. Nat Commun. 2018 Feb 22;9(1):776. doi: 10.1038/s41467-018-03069-3. PubMed 29472537.
Backbone
  Vector backbone: pSB1A3
  Vector type: Bacterial Expression, Synthetic Biology
Growth in bacteria
  Bacterial resistance: Ampicillin, 100 μg/mL
  Growth temperature: 37°C
  Growth strain: DH5alpha
  Copy number: High Copy
Gene/Insert
  Gene/Insert name: mVenus
  Species: Synthetic
  Cloning method: Gibson Cloning
Terms and licenses: Academic/Nonprofit Terms; Industry Terms: Not Available to Industry
Depositor comments: Additional genes: mTurquoise2, lacI . Please visit https://www.biorxiv.org/content/early/2017/10/17/204925 for bioRxiv preprint.
How to cite: p1eng3VT-lacI was a gift from Jim Haseloff (Addgene plasmid # 107951 ; http://n2t.net/addgene:107951 ; RRID:Addgene_107951)
