[The description below was written by a language model from this plasmid's Addgene catalogue record and pLannotate feature annotations shown in this document.]
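Description:
p1eng3VT-lacI is a high-copy bacterial expression plasmid for synthetic biology work, built by Gibson assembly on the BioBrick backbone pSB1A3. It replicates in E. coli from a ColE1/pUC-type origin and is selected with ampicillin through the bla gene and its native promoter. BioBrick prefix and suffix scars and several backbone terminators flank the cloned region. The annotation software also flags a short RSF-origin fragment adjoining the main origin and a 27-nt "CMV intron" fragment. Both are partial matches that probably reflect sequence similarity rather than functional parts.

The payload is a ratiometric two-colour reporter with a co-expressed repressor. According to the stated purpose, the yellow fluorescent protein mVenus is driven by a T7 promoter variant, PT7(-3G), paired with the efficient phage T7 gene 10 ribosome binding site. The RBS is annotated just upstream of the Venus coding sequence, but the T7 promoter itself was not picked up in the feature table. On the opposite strand, the cyan protein mTurquoise2 is expressed from a promoter matching part of the constitutive J23119 family. It presumably serves as an internal reference, so that the yellow-to-cyan ratio reports T7 promoter activity normalised for copy number and cell state.

A third cassette places lacI downstream of another J23119-like promoter fragment, fused to an LVA-variant ssrA degradation tag that gives the repressor rapid ClpXP-mediated turnover. Each unit ends in paired rrnB T1 and T7Te terminators for insulation. The record does not say which lac operator-bearing target the repressor acts on. The plasmid comes from a study of programmed hierarchical patterning in bacterial populations.
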