Features (pLannotate 1.2.2; 23 found; start..end, strand, type, name):
     49..637     -  rep_origin     ori: high-copy-number ColE1/pMB1/pBR322/pUC origin of replication
    822..848     +  intron         CMV intron (fragment): modified intron A from human cytomegalovirus (CMV)
    875..897     +  RBS            RBS: efficient ribosome binding site from bacteriophage T7 gene 10 (Olins and Rangwala, 1989)
    909..1628    +  CDS            Venus: yellow fluorescent protein (YFP) with fast and efficient maturation (Nagai et al., 2002) mammalian codon-optimized
   1648..1719    +  terminator     rrnB T1 terminator: transcription terminator T1 from the E. coli rrnB gene
   1735..1762    +  terminator     T7Te terminator: phage T7 early transcription terminator
   1772..1792    +  promoter       J23119(SpeI) promoter (fragment): bacterial promoter (Registry of Standard Biological Parts BBa J23119) modified to end with an SpeI site
   1839..2918    +  CDS            lacI: lac repressor; lacI; The lac repressor binds to the lac operator to inhibit transcription in E. coli. This inhibition can be relieved by adding lactose or isopropyl-β-D-thiogalactopyranoside (IPTG).
   2919..2951    +  CDS            ssrA tag (LVA): C-terminal peptide that mediates degradation in bacteria through the ClpXP and ClpAP proteases (McGinness et al., 2006) mutant LVA variant that confers accelerated degradation under some conditions (Andersen et al., 1998)
   2999..3070    +  terminator     rrnB T1 terminator: transcription terminator T1 from the E. coli rrnB gene
   3086..3113    +  terminator     T7Te terminator: phage T7 early transcription terminator
   3120..3140    +  misc_feature   BioBrick suffix: universal suffix for all parts
   3165..4023    -  CDS            AmpR (fragment): β-lactamase; bla; confers resistance to ampicillin, carbenicillin, and related antibiotics
   4024..4128    -  promoter       AmpR promoter: bla
   4218..4261    -  terminator     bacterial terminator: putative bacterial transcription terminator
   4264..4285    +  misc_feature   BioBrick prefix: BioBrick prefix for parts that do not start with "ATG"
   4292..4319    -  terminator     T7Te terminator: phage T7 early transcription terminator
   4335..4406    -  terminator     rrnB T1 terminator: transcription terminator T1 from the E. coli rrnB gene
   4429..5145    -  CDS            mTurquoise2: mTurquoise2 is a basic (constitutively fluorescent) cyan fluorescent protein published in 2012, derived from Aequorea victoria. It is reported to be a rapidly-maturing monomer with very low acid sensitivity.
   5172..5203    -  promoter       J23119 promoter (fragment): bacterial promoter (Registry of Standard Biological Parts BBa J23119)
   5207..5227    +  misc_feature   BioBrick suffix: universal suffix for all parts
   5228..5285    +  terminator     his operon terminator: This putative transcriptin terminator from the E. coli his operon has a 2-bp deletion introduced during synthesis. Its efficiency has not been determined.
   5304..5431    -  rep_origin     RSF ori (fragment): Plasmids containing the RSF 1030 origin of replication can be propagated in E. coli cells that contain additional plasmids with compatible origins.
>Addgene plasmid #107951 | p1eng3VT-lacI | addgene full sequence | sequence record 207939 | Addgene NGS Result
AGGCCAGCAAAAGGCCAGGAACCGTAAAAAGGCCGCGTTGCTGGCGTTTTTCCACAGGCTCCGCCCCCCT
GACGAGCATCACAAAAATCGACGCTCAAGTCAGAGGTGGCGAAACCCGACAGGACTATAAAGATACCAGG
CGTTTCCCCCTGGAAGCTCCCTCGTGCGCTCTCCTGTTCCGACCCTGCCGCTTACCGGATACCTGTCCGC
CTTTCTCCCTTCGGGAAGCGTGGCGCTTTCTCATAGCTCACGCTGTAGGTATCTCAGTTCGGTGTAGGTC
GTTCGCTCCAAGCTGGGCTGTGTGCACGAACCCCCCGTTCAGCCCGACCGCTGCGCCTTATCCGGTAACT
ATCGTCTTGAGTCCAACCCGGTAAGACACGACTTATCGCCACTGGCAGCAGCCACTGGTAACAGGATTAG
CAGAGCGAGGTATGTAGGCGGTGCTACAGAGTTCTTGAAGTGGTGGCCTAACTACGGCTACACTAGAAGA
ACAGTATTTGGTATCTGCGCTCTGCTGAAGCCAGTTACCTTCGGAAAAAGAGTTGGTAGCTCTTGATCCG
GCAAACAAACCACCGCTGGTAGCGGTGGTTTTTTTGTTTGCAAGCAGCAGATTACGCGCAGAAAAAAAGG
ATCTCAAGAAGATCCTTTGATCTTTTCTACGGGGTCTGACGCTCAGTGGAACGAAAACTCACGTTAAGGG
ATTTTGGTCATGAGATTATCAAAAAGGATCTTCACCTAGATCCTTTTAAATTAAAAATGAAGTTTTAAAT
CAATCTAAAGTATATATGAGTAAACTTGGTCTGACAGTTTACTAGAGGCGAAATTAATACGACTCACTGT
AGGGAGACCACAACGGTTTCCCTCTAGAAATAATTTTGTTTAACTTTAAGAAGGAGATATACTACTAGAT
GGTGAGCAAGGGCGAGGAGCTGTTCACCGGGGTGGTGCCCATCCTGGTCGAGCTGGACGGCGACGTAAAC
GGCCACAAGTTCAGCGTGTCCGGCGAGGGCGAGGGCGATGCCACCTACGGCAAGCTGACCCTGAAGCTGA
TCTGCACCACCGGCAAGCTGCCCGTGCCCTGGCCCACCCTCGTGACCACCCTGGGCTACGGCCTGCAGTG
CTTCGCCCGCTACCCCGACCACATGAAGCAGCACGACTTCTTCAAGTCCGCCATGCCCGAAGGCTACGTC
CAGGAGCGCACCATCTTCTTCAAGGACGACGGCAACTACAAGACCCGCGCCGAGGTGAAGTTCGAGGGCG
ACACCCTGGTGAACCGCATCGAGCTGAAGGGCATCGACTTCAAGGAGGACGGCAACATCCTGGGGCACAA
GCTGGAGTACAACTACAACAGCCACAACGTCTATATCACCGCCGACAAGCAGAAGAACGGCATCAAGGCC
AACTTCAAGATCCGCCACAACATCGAGGACGGCGGCGTGCAGCTCGCCGACCACTACCAGCAGAACACCC
CCATCGGCGACGGCCCCGTGCTGCTGCCCGACAACCACTACCTGAGCTACCAGTCCGCCCTGAGCAAAGA
CCCCAACGAGAAGCGCGATCACATGGTCCTGCTGGAGTTCGTGACCGCCGCCGGGATCACTCTCGGCATG
GACGAGCTGTACAAGTAATAATACTAGAGCCAGGCATCAAATAAAACGAAAGGCTCAGTCGAAAGACTGG
GCCTTTCGTTTTATCTGTTGTTTGTCGGTGAACGCTCTCTACTAGAGTCACACTGGCTCACCTTCGGGTG
GGCCTTTCTGCGTTTATATTTACAGCTAGCTCAGTCCTAGGTTTTATGCTAGCTACTAGAGAAAGAGGAG
AAATACTAGATGGTGAATGTGAAACCAGTAACGTTATACGATGTCGCAGAGTATGCCGGTGTCTCTTATC
AGACCGTTTCCCGCGTGGTGAACCAGGCCAGCCACGTTTCTGCGAAAACGCGGGAAAAAGTGGAAGCGGC
GATGGCGGAGCTGAATTACATTCCCAACCGCGTGGCACAACAACTGGCGGGCAAACAGTCGTTGCTGATT
GGCGTTGCCACCTCCAGTCTGGCCCTGCACGCGCCGTCGCAAATTGTCGCGGCGATTAAATCTCGCGCCG
ATCAACTGGGTGCCAGCGTGGTGGTGTCGATGGTAGAACGAAGCGGCGTCGAAGCCTGTAAAGCGGCGGT
GCACAATCTTCTCGCGCAACGCGTCAGTGGGCTGATCATTAACTATCCGCTGGATGACCAGGATGCCATT
GCTGTGGAAGCTGCCTGCACTAATGTTCCGGCGTTATTTCTTGATGTCTCTGACCAGACACCCATCAACA
GTATTATTTTCTCCCATGAAGACGGTACGCGACTGGGCGTGGAGCATCTGGTCGCATTGGGTCACCAGCA
AATCGCGCTGTTAGCGGGCCCATTAAGTTCTGTCTCGGCGCGTCTGCGTCTGGCTGGCTGGCATAAATAT
CTCACTCGCAATCAAATTCAGCCGATAGCGGAACGGGAAGGCGACTGGAGTGCCATGTCCGGTTTTCAAC
AAACCATGCAAATGCTGAATGAGGGCATCGTTCCCACTGCGATGCTGGTTGCCAACGATCAGATGGCGCT
GGGCGCAATGCGCGCCATTACCGAGTCCGGGCTGCGCGTTGGTGCGGATATCTCGGTAGTGGGATACGAC
GATACCGAAGACAGCTCATGTTATATCCCGCCGTTAACCACCATCAAACAGGATTTTCGCCTGCTGGGGC
AAACCAGCGTGGACCGCTTGCTGCAACTCTCTCAGGGCCAGGCGGTGAAGGGCAATCAGCTGTTGCCCGT
CTCACTGGTGAAAAGAAAAACCACCCTGGCGCCCAATACGCAAACCGCCTCTCCCCGCGCGTTGGCCGAT
TCATTAATGCAGCTGGCACGACAGGTTTCCCGACTGGAAAGCGGGCAGGCTGCAAACGACGAAAACTACG
CTTTAGTAGCTTAATAACTCTGATAGTGCTAGTGTAGATCTCTACTAGAGCCAGGCATCAAATAAAACGA
AAGGCTCAGTCGAAAGACTGGGCCTTTCGTTTTATCTGTTGTTTGTCGGTGAACGCTCTCTACTAGAGTC
ACACTGGCTCACCTTCGGGTGGGCCTTTCTGCGTTTATATACTAGTAGCGGCCGCTGCAGTGATCTACAC
TAGCACTATCAGTGACCAATGCTTAATCAGTGAGGCACCTATCTCAGCGATCTGTCTATTTCGTTCATCC
ATAGTTGCCTGACTCCCCGTCGTGTAGATAACTACGATACGGGAGGGCTTACCATCTGGCCCCAGTGCTG
CAATGATACCGCGAGACCCACGCTCACCGGCTCCAGATTTATCAGCAATAAACCAGCCAGCCGGAAGGGC
CGAGCGCAGAAGTGGTCCTGCAACTTTATCCGCCTCCATCCAGTCTATTAATTGTTGCCGGGAAGCTAGA
GTAAGTAGTTCGCCAGTTAATAGTTTGCGCAACGTTGTTGCCATTGCTACAGGCATCGTGGTGTCACGCT
CGTCGTTTGGTATGGCTTCATTCAGCTCCGGTTCCCAACGATCAAGGCGAGTTACATGATCCCCCATGTT
GTGCAAAAAAGCGGTTAGCTCCTTCGGTCCTCCGATCGTTGTCAGAAGTAAGTTGGCCGCAGTGTTATCA
CTCATGGTTATGGCAGCACTGCATAATTCTCTTACTGTCATGCCATCCGTAAGATGCTTTTCTGTGACTG
GTGAGTACTCAACCAAGTCATTCTGAGAATAGTGTATGCGGCGACCGAGTTGCTCTTGCCCGGCGTCAAT
ACGGGATAATACCGCGCCACATAGCAGAACTTTAAAAGTGCTCATCATTGGAAAACGTTCTTCGGGGCGA
AAACTCTCAAGGATCTTACCGCTGTTGAGATCCAGTTCGATGTAACCCACTCGTGCACCCAACTGATCTT
CAGCATCTTTTACTTTCACCAGCGTTTCTGGGTGAGCAAAAACAGGAAGGCAAAATGCCGCAAAAAAGGG
AATAAGGGCGACACGGAAATGTTGAATACTCATACTCTTCCTTTTTCAATATTATTGAAGCATTTATCAG
GGTTATTGTCTCATGAGCGGATACATATTTGAATGTATTTAGAAAAATAAACAAATAGGGGTTCCGCGCA
CATTTCCCCGAAAAGTGCCACCTGACGTCTAAGAAACCATTATTATCATGACATTAACCTATAAAAATAG
GCGTATCACGAGGCAGAATTTCAGATAAAAAAAATCCTTAGCTTTCGCTAAGGATGATTTCTGGAATTCG
CGGCCGCTTCTAGAGTATAAACGCAGAAAGGCCCACCCGAAGGTGAGCCAGTGTGACTCTAGTAGAGAGC
GTTCACCGACAAACAACAGATAAAACGAAAGGCCCAGTCTTTCGACTGAGCCTTTCGTTTTATTTGATGC
CTGGCTCTAGTATTATCACTTGTACAGCTCGTCCATGCCGAGAGTGATCCCGGCGGCGGTCACGAACTCC
AGCAGGACCATGTGATCGCGCTTCTCGTTGGGGTCTTTGCTCAGCTTGGACTGGGTGCTCAGGTAGTGGT
TGTCGGGCAGCAGCACGGGGCCGTCGCCGATGGGGGTGTTCTGCTGGTAGTGGTCGGCGAGCTGCACGCC
GCCGTCCTCGATGTTGTGGCGGATCTTGAAGTTGGCCTTGATGCCGTTCTTCTGCTTGTCGGCGGTGATA
TAGACGTTGTCGCTAAAGTAGTTGTACTCCAGCTTGTGCCCCAGGATGTTGCCGTCCTCCTTGAAGTCGA
TGCCCTTCAGCTCGATGCGGTTCACCAGGGTGTCGCCCTCGAACTTCACCTCGGCGCGGGTCTTGTAGTT
GCCGTCGTCCTTGAAGAAGATGGTGCGCTCCTGGACGTAGCCTTCGGGCATGGCGGACTTGAAGAAGTCG
TGCTGCTTCATGTGGTCGGGGTAGCGGGCGAAGCACTGCACGCCCCAGGACAGGGTGGTCACGAGGGTGG
GCCAGGGCACGGGCAGCTTGCCGGTGGTGCAGATGAACTTCAGGGTCAGCTTGCCGTAGGTGGCATCGCC
CTCGCCCTCGCCGGACACGCTGAACTTGTGGCCGTTTACGTCGCCGTCCAGCTCGACCAGGATGGGCACC
ACCCCGGTGAACAGCTCCTCGCCCTTGCTCACCATCTAGTATTTCTCCTCTTTCTCTAGTAGCTAGCATA
ATACCTAGGACTGAGCTAGCTGTAAATACTAGTAGCGGCCGCTGCAGTCCGGCAAAAAAGGGCAAGGTGT
CACCACCCTGCCCTTTTTCTTTAAAACCGAAAAGATTACTTCGCGTTATGCAGGCTTCCTCGCTCACTGA
CTCGCTGCGCTCGGTCGTTCGGCTGCGGCGAGCGGTATCAGCTCACTCAAAGGCGGTAATACGGTTATCC
ACAGAATCAGGGGATAACGCAGGAAAGAACATGTGAGCAAA
